Addgene plasmid #234701: p358_DG
Purpose: (Empty Backbone) Golden gate domesticated pET28b for scarless cloning with His10-bdNEDD8
Depositing lab: Matthew Wohlever. Depositing organization: University of Pittsburgh (University, School of Medicine, and Cancer Institute). Publication: A suite of pre-assembled, pET28b-based Golden Gate vectors for efficient protein engineering and expression. Gaur D, Wohlever ML. Protein Sci. 2025 Apr;34(4):e70106. doi: 10.1002/pro.70106. PubMed 40130802.
Backbone
  Vector backbone: pET28b
  Vector type: Bacterial Expression
  Tag / fusion protein: His10-bdNEDD8 (N terminal on backbone)
Growth in bacteria
  Bacterial resistance: Kanamycin, 50 μg/mL
  Growth temperature: 37°C
  Growth strain: DH5alpha
  Copy number: Low Copy
Gene/Insert
  Gene/Insert name: None
  Mutation: No
  Tag / fusion protein: His10-bdNEDD8 (N terminal on backbone)
Terms and licenses: Academic/Nonprofit Terms; Industry Terms: Not Available to Industry
Depositor comments: The construct includes an N-terminal His10-bdNEDD8 fusion. There is no glycine scar at the C-terminus. BsaI recognition sites flank mScarlet3 to enable easy visualization of successful cloning through loss of red color. 5' Cloning Site: BsaI (destroyed), 3' Cloning Site: BsaI (destroyed).
How to cite: p358_DG was a gift from Matthew Wohlever (Addgene plasmid # 234701 ; http://n2t.net/addgene:234701 ; RRID:Addgene_234701)
