[The description below was written by a language model from this plasmid's Addgene catalogue record and pLannotate feature annotations shown in this document.]
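Description:
p358_DG is an empty bacterial expression backbone derived from pET28b that has been domesticated for Golden Gate assembly, allowing an open reading frame to be cloned scarlessly behind an N-terminal His10-bdNEDD8 fusion. It replicates in E. coli from a ColE1/pBR322-type origin accompanied by the bom region and the rop gene, which is consistent with the low copy number recorded. Selection is by kanamycin through an aminoglycoside phosphotransferase gene. An f1 origin is also present, and the plasmid carries its own lacI gene with its promoter.

The expression cassette follows the standard pET layout: a T7 promoter with an adjacent lac operator, the T7 gene 10 ribosome binding site, the polyhistidine tag and a NEDD8-like coding segment, then the cloning region and a T7 terminator. The annotation software matched the NEDD8-like segment to human NEDD8, whereas the record names it bdNEDD8. Transcription therefore depends on T7 RNA polymerase supplied by the host and is repressed by LacI until it is induced with IPTG.

Between the tag and the terminator sits a reverse-oriented dropout cassette in which a lac promoter drives mScarlet3, flanked by BsaI recognition sites. BsaI digestion and ligation of an insert removes this cassette and destroys the sites, so correct clones are recognised by loss of red colony colour. The depositor notes that no glycine scar is left at the C-terminus. A short polyhistidine-like fragment is annotated downstream of the dropout, but the record does not describe a C-terminal tag. The vector belongs to a suite of pre-assembled Golden Gate plasmids intended for efficient protein engineering and for recombinant expression with affinity purification.
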