Features (pLannotate 1.2.2; 24 found; start..end, strand, type, name):
      1..589     +  rep_origin     ori: high-copy-number ColE1/pMB1/pBR322/pUC origin of replication
    775..914     -  misc_feature   bom: basis of mobility region from pBR322
   1016..1207    -  CDS            rop: Rop protein, which maintains plasmids at low copy number; rop
   1224..1604    +  CDS            YPB1_ECOLX: Protein predicted: Swiss-Prot protein existence level 4. From Escherichia coli.
   1676..1967    -  CDS            TcR (fragment): tetracycline efflux protein; tet; confers resistance to tetracycline
   1982..2003    -  protein_bind   CAP binding site: CAP binding activates transcription in the presence of cAMP. E. coli catabolite activator protein
   2016..3098    -  CDS            lacI: lac repressor; lacI; The lac repressor binds to the lac operator to inhibit transcription in E. coli. This inhibition can be relieved by adding lactose or isopropyl-β-D-thiogalactopyranoside (IPTG).
   3099..3176    -  promoter       lacI promoter: lacI
   3184..3463    -  CDS            TcR (fragment): tetracycline efflux protein; tet; confers resistance to tetracycline
   3485..3503    +  promoter       T7 promoter: promoter for bacteriophage T7 RNA polymerase
   3504..3528    +  protein_bind   lac operator: The lac repressor binds to the lac operator to inhibit transcription in E. coli. This inhibition can be relieved by adding lactose or isopropyl-β-D-thiogalactopyranoside (IPTG). lac repressor encoded by lacI
   3543..3565    +  RBS            RBS: efficient ribosome binding site from bacteriophage T7 gene 10 (Olins and Rangwala, 1989)
   3584..3600    +  CDS            capTEV™ (fragment): composite tag for in vivo biotinylation, TEV protease cleavage, and 6xHis tagging
   3623..3850    +  CDS            NEDD8 (fragment): NEDD8_HUMAN - Experimental evidence at protein level: Swiss-Prot protein existence level 1. Ubiquitin-like protein which plays an important role in cell cycle control and embryogenesis. Covalent attachment to its substrates requires prior activation by the E1 complex UBE1C-APPBP1 and linkage to the E2 enzyme UBE2M. Attachment of NEDD8 to cullins activates their associated E3 ubiquitin ligase activity, and thus promotes polyubiquitination and proteasomal degradation of cyclins and other regulatory proteins. From Homo sapiens (Human).
   3918..4580    -  CDS            mScarlet: mScarlet is a basic (constitutively fluorescent) red fluorescent protein published in 2016, derived from synthetic construct. It has moderate acid sensitivity.
   4627..4656    -  promoter       lac promoter: promoter for the E. coli lac operon
   4671..4692    -  protein_bind   CAP binding site: CAP binding activates transcription in the presence of cAMP. E. coli catabolite activator protein
   4705..4794    -  CDS            lacI (fragment): lac repressor; lacI; The lac repressor binds to the lac operator to inhibit transcription in E. coli. This inhibition can be relieved by adding lactose or isopropyl-β-D-thiogalactopyranoside (IPTG).
   4810..4827    +  CDS            9xHis (fragment): 9xHis affinity tag
   4837..4886    +  CDS            SET1 (fragment): solubility-enhancement tag derived from T7 phage gene 10B
   4894..4941    +  terminator     T7 terminator: transcription terminator for bacteriophage T7 RNA polymerase
   4978..5406    +  rep_origin     f1 ori (sequence partly withheld): f1 bacteriophage origin of replication; arrow indicates direction of (+) strand synthesis
   5459..5516    +  promoter       AmpR promoter (fragment): bla
   5525..6340    -  CDS            KanR: aminoglycoside phosphotransferase; aph(3')-Ia; confers resistance to kanamycin in bacteria or G418 (Geneticin®) in eukaryotes
>Addgene plasmid #234701 | p358_DG | addgene full sequence | sequence record 467848 | Addgene NGS Result
TTGAGATCCTTTTTTTCTGCGCGTAATCTGCTGCTTGCAAACAAAAAAACCACCGCTACCAGCGGTGGTT
TGTTTGCCGGATCAAGAGCTACCAACTCTTTTTCCGAAGGTAACTGGCTTCAGCAGAGCGCAGATACCAA
ATACTGTCCTTCTAGTGTAGCCGTAGTTAGGCCACCACTTCAAGAACTCTGTAGCACCGCCTACATACCT
CGCTCTGCTAATCCTGTTACCAGTGGCTGCTGCCAGTGGCGATAAGTCGTGTCTTACCGGGTTGGACTCA
AGACGATAGTTACCGGATAAGGCGCAGCGGTCGGGCTGAACGGGGGGTTCGTGCACACAGCCCAGCTTGG
AGCGAACGACCTACACCGAACTGAGATACCTACAGCGTGAGCTATGAGAAAGCGCCACGCTTCCCGAAGG
GAGAAAGGCGGACAGGTATCCGGTAAGCGGCAGGGTCGGAACAGGAGAGCGCACGAGGGAGCTTCCAGGG
GGAAACGCCTGGTATCTTTATAGTCCTGTCGGGTTTCGCCACCTCTGACTTGAGCGTCGATTTTTGTGAT
GCTCGTCAGGGGGGCGGAGCCTATGGAAAAACGCCAGCAACGCGGCCTTTTTACGGTTCCTGGCCTTTTG
CTGGCCTTTTGCTCACATGTTCTTTCCTGCGTTATCCCCTGATTCTGTGGATAACCGTATTACCGCCTTT
GAGTGAGCTGATACCGCTCGCCGCAGCCGAACGACCGAGCGCAGCGAGTCAGTGAGCGAGGAAGCGGAAG
AGCGCCTGATGCGGTATTTTCTCCTTACGCATCTGTGCGGTATTTCACACCGCAATGGTGCACTCTCAGT
ACAATCTGCTCTGATGCCGCATAGTTAAGCCAGTATACACTCCGCTATCGCTACGTGACTGGGTCATGGC
TGCGCCCCGACACCCGCCAACACCCGCTGACGCGCCCTGACGGGCTTGTCTGCTCCCGGCATCCGCTTAC
AGACAAGCTGTGACCGTCTCCGGGAGCTGCATGTGTCAGAGGTTTTCACCGTCATCACCGAAACGCGCGA
GGCAGCTGCGGTAAAGCTCATCAGCGTGGTCGTGAAGCGATTCACAGATGTCTGCCTGTTCATCCGCGTC
CAGCTCGTTGAGTTTCTCCAGAAGCGTTAATGTCTGGCTTCTGATAAAGCGGGCCATGTTAAGGGCGGTT
TTTTCCTGTTTGGTCACTGATGCCTCCGTGTAAGGGGGATTTCTGTTCATGGGGGTAATGATACCGATGA
AACGAGAGAGGATGCTCACGATACGGGTTACTGATGATGAACATGCCCGGTTACTGGAACGTTGTGAGGG
TAAACAACTGGCGGTATGGATGCGGCGGGACCAGAGAAAAATCACTCAGGGTCAATGCCAGCGCTTCGTT
AATACAGATGTAGGTGTTCCACAGGGTAGCCAGCAGCATCCTGCGATGCAGATCCGGAACATAATGGTGC
AGGGCGCTGACTTCCGCGTTTCCAGACTTTACGAAACACGGAAACCGAAGACCATTCATGTTGTTGCTCA
GGTCGCAGACGTTTTGCAGCAGCAGTCGCTTCACGTTCGCTCGCGTATCGGTGATTCATTCTGCTAACCA
GTAAGGCAACCCCGCCAGCCTAGCCGGGTCCTCAACGACAGGAGCACGATCATGCGCACCCGTGGGGCCG
CCATGCCGGCGATAATGGCCTGCTTCTCGCCGAAACGTTTGGTGGCGGGACCAGTGACGAAGGCTTGAGC
GAGGGCGTGCAAGATTCCGAATACCGCAAGCGACAGGCCGATCATCGTCGCGCTCCAGCGAAAGCGGTCC
TCGCCGAAAATGACCCAGAGCGCTGCCGGCACCTGTCCTACGAGTTGCATGATAAAGAAGACAGTCATAA
GTGCGGCGACGATAGTCATGCCCCGCGCCCACCGGAAGGAGCTGACTGGGTTGAAGGCTCTCAAGGGCAT
CGGTCGAGATCCCGGTGCCTAATGAGTGAGCTAACTTACATTAATTGCGTTGCGCTCACTGCCCGCTTTC
CAGTCGGGAAACCTGTCGTGCCAGCTGCATTAATGAATCGGCCAACGCGCGGGGAGAGGCGGTTTGCGTA
TTGGGCGCCAGGGTGGTTTTTCTTTTCACCAGTGAGACGGGCAACAGCTGATTGCCCTTCACCGCCTGGC
CCTGAGAGAGTTGCAGCAAGCGGTCCACGCTGGTTTGCCCCAGCAGGCGAAAATCCTGTTTGATGGTGGT
TAACGGCGGGATATAACATGAGCTGTCTTCGGTATCGTCGTATCCCACTACCGAGATATCCGCACCAACG
CGCAGCCCGGACTCGGTAATGGCGCGCATTGCGCCCAGCGCCATCTGATCGTTGGCAACCAGCATCGCAG
TGGGAACGATGCCCTCATTCAGCATTTGCATGGTTTGTTGAAAACCGGACATGGCACTCCAGTCGCCTTC
CCGTTCCGCTATCGGCTGAATTTGATTGCGAGTGAGATATTTATGCCAGCCAGCCAGACGCAGACGCGCC
GAGACAGAACTTAATGGGCCCGCTAACAGCGCGATTTGCTGGTGACCCAATGCGACCAGATGCTCCACGC
CCAGTCGCGTACCGTCTTCATGGGAGAAAATAATACTGTTGATGGGTGTCTGGTCAGAGACATCAAGAAA
TAACGCCGGAACATTAGTGCAGGCAGCTTCCACAGCAATGGCATCCTGGTCATCCAGCGGATAGTTAATG
ATCAGCCCACTGACGCGTTGCGCGAGAAGATTGTGCACCGCCGCTTTACAGGCTTCGACGCCGCTTCGTT
CTACCATCGACACCACCACGCTGGCACCCAGTTGATCGGCGCGAGATTTAATCGCCGCGACAATTTGCGA
CGGCGCGTGCAGGGCCAGACTGGAGGTGGCAACGCCAATCAGCAACGACTGTTTGCCCGCCAGTTGTTGT
GCCACGCGGTTGGGAATGTAATTCAGCTCCGCCATCGCCGCTTCCACTTTTTCCCGCGTTTTCGCAGAAA
CGTGGCTGGCCTGGTTCACCACGCGGGAAACGGTCTGATAAGAGACACCGGCATACTCTGCGACATCGTA
TAACGTTACTGGTTTCACATTCACCACCCTGAATTGACTCTCTTCCGGGCGCTATCATGCCATACCGCGA
AAGGTTTTGCGCCATTCGATGGTGTCCGGGATCTCGACGCTCTCCCTTATGCGACTCCTGCATTAGGAAG
CAGCCCAGTAGTAGGTTGAGGCCGTTGAGCACCGCCGCCGCAAGGAATGGTGCATGCAAGGAGATGGCGC
CCAACAGTCCCCCGGCCACGGGGCCTGCCACCATACCCACGCCGAAACAAGCGCTCATGAGCCCGAAGTG
GCGAGCCCGATCTTCCCCATCGGTGATGTCGGCGATATAGGCGCCAGCAACCGCACCTGTGGCGCCGGTG
ATGCCGGCCACGATGCGTCCGGCGTAGAGGATCGAGATCTCGATCCCGCGAAATTAATACGACTCACTAT
AGGGGAATTGTGAGCGGATAACAATTCCCCTCTAGAAATAATTTTGTTTAACTTTAAGAAGGAGATATAC
CATGGGCAGCAGCCATCATCATCATCATCACCATCATCATCATAGCAGCGGCATGATTAAAGTAAAGACT
CTGACCGGCAAGGAAATTGAGATCGACATCGAACCGACCGACACCATCGATCGTATCAAAGAACGTGTGG
AGGAAAAAGAAGGCATTCCTCCGGTTCAGCAGCGTCTCATTTACGCGGGTAAACAGCTTGCAGATGACAA
AACCGCCAAAGATTACAATATCGAGGGCGGTAGCGTACTGCACCTTGTTCTGGCTCTGCGTGGTGGCGGA
TCCAGAGACCGCCTGGCTCTAGTAGCGATCTACACTAGCACTATCAGCGTTATTAGCTGCCGCCGCTGCC
GCCGGTGCTATGGCGCGCCACGCTGCGTTCATACTGTTCCACCACGGTATAATCTTCGTTATGGCTCGTA
ATATCCAGTTTGCGATCAATGTTAAACGCGCCCGGCATCTGCACCGGTTTTTTCGCGCGATAGGTGGTTT
TAAAATCCGCCAGATAGCGGCCGCCATCTTTCAGGCGCAGCGCCATTTTAATATCGCCTTTCAGCACCAC
ATCTTCCGGATACAGGCGTTCGGTGCTCGCTTCCCAGCCCATCGTTTTTTTCTGCATCACCGGGCCATCC
GGCGGAAAGTTGGTGCCGCGCAGTTTCACTTTATAAATCAGGGTGCCATCTTCCAGGCTCGTATCTTGCG
CCACGCTCACCGCGCCGCCATCTTCAAAGTTCATCACGCGTTCCCATTTAAAGCCTTCCGGAAAGCTCTG
TTTCCAATAATCCGGAATATCCGCCGGATGTTTGGTAAACGCGCGGCTGCCATACATAAACTGCGGGCTC
AGAATATCCCAGCTAAACGGCAGCGGGCCGCCTTTGGTCACGCGCAGTTTCGCGGTCTGCGTGCCTTCAT
ACGGGCGGCCTTCGCCTTCGCCTTCAATTTCAAATTCATGGCCGTTCATGCTGCCTTCCATATGCACTTT
AAAGCGCATAAATTCTTTAATCACCGCTTCGGTGCTATCCATCTAGTATTTCTCCTCTTTCTCTAGTATG
TGTACACAACATACGGCCGGAAGCATAAAGTGTAAAGCCTGGGGTGCCTAATGAGTGAGCTAACTCACAT
TAATTGCGTTGCGCTCACTGCCCGCTTTCCAGTCGGGAAACCTGTCGTGCCAGCTGCATTAATGAATCGG
CCAACGCGCGGGGAGAGGCGGTTTGCGTATTGGGTCTCATGAGCTCGAGCACCACCACCACCACCACTGA
GATCCGGCTGCTAACAAAGCCCGAAAGGAAGCTGAGTTGGCTGCTGCCACCGCTGAGCAATAACTAGCAT
AACCCCTTGGGGCCTCTAAACGGGTCTTGAGGGGTTTTTTGCTGAAAGGAGGAACTATATCCGGATTGGC
GAATGGG
[124 nt withheld, positions 4978-5101]
C
[91 nt withheld, positions 5103-5193]
A
[49 nt withheld, positions 5195-5243]
CCTTTGACGTTGGAGTCCACGTTCTTT
[37 nt withheld, positions 5271-5307]
ACCCTATCTCGGTCTATTCTTTTGATTTATAAGGGATTTTGCCGATTTCGGCCTATTGGTTAAAAAATGA
GCTGATTTAACAAAAATTTAACGCGAATTTTAACAAAATATTAACGCTTACAATTTAGGTGGCACTTTTC
GGGGAAATGTGCGCGGAACCCCTATTTGTTTATTTTTCTAAATACATTCAAATATGTATCCGCTCATGAA
TTAATTCTTAGAAAAACTCATCGAGCATCAAATGAAACTGCAATTTATTCATATCAGGATTATCAATACC
ATATTTTTGAAAAAGCCGTTTCTGTAATGAAGGAGAAAACTCACCGAGGCAGTTCCATAGGATGGCAAGA
TCCTGGTATCGGTCTGCGATTCCGACTCGTCCAACATCAATACAACCTATTAATTTCCCCTCGTCAAAAA
TAAGGTTATCAAGTGAGAAATCACCATGAGTGACGACTGAATCCGGTGAGAATGGCAAAAGTTTATGCAT
TTCTTTCCAGACTTGTTCAACAGGCCAGCCATTACGCTCGTCATCAAAATCACTCGCATCAACCAAACCG
TTATTCATTCGTGATTGCGCCTGAGCGAGACGAAATACGCGATCGCTGTTAAAAGGACAATTACAAACAG
GAATCGAATGCAACCGGCGCAGGAACACTGCCAGCGCATCAACAATATTTTCACCTGAATCAGGATATTC
TTCTAATACCTGGAATGCTGTTTTCCCGGGGATCGCAGTGGTGAGTAACCATGCATCATCAGGAGTACGG
ATAAAATGCTTGATGGTCGGAAGAGGCATAAATTCCGTCAGCCAGTTTAGTCTGACCATCTCATCTGTAA
CATCATTGGCAACGCTACCTTTGCCATGTTTCAGAAACAACTCTGGCGCATCGGGCTTCCCATACAATCG
ATAGATTGTCGCACCTGATTGCCCGACATTATCGCGAGCCCATTTATACCCATATAAATCAGCATCCATG
TTGGAATTTAATCGCGGCCTAGAGCAAGACGTTTCCCGTTGAATATGGCTCATAACACCCCTTGTATTAC
TGTTTATGTAAGCAGACAGTTTTATTGTTCATGACCAAAATCCCTTAACGTGAGTTTTCGTTCCACTGAG
CGTCAGACCCCGTAGAAAAGATCAAAGGATCTTC
